Addgene plasmid #131651: ELK3_pet28a
Purpose: Bacterial expression of ETS gene ELK3
Depositing lab: Peter Hollenhorst. Depositing organization: Indiana University, Bloomington. Publication: Comparison of MAPK specificity across the ETS transcription factor family identifies a high-affinity ERK interaction required for ERG function in prostate cells. Selvaraj N, Kedage V, Hollenhorst PC. Cell Commun Signal. 2015 Feb 19;13:12. doi: 10.1186/s12964-015-0089-7. PubMed 25885538.
Backbone
  Vector backbone: pet28a
  Backbone manufacturer: EMD Biosciences
  Backbone size w/o insert (bp): 5369
  Vector type: Bacterial Expression
Growth in bacteria
  Bacterial resistance: Kanamycin, 50 μg/mL
  Growth temperature: 37°C
  Growth strain: DH5alpha
  Copy number: High Copy
Gene/Insert
  Gene/Insert name: ELK3
  Species: H. sapiens (human)
  Insert size (bp): 1224
  Entrez Gene: ELK3 (a.k.a. ERP, NET, SAP-2, SAP2)
  Tag / fusion protein: 6xHis (N terminal on backbone)
  Cloning method: Restriction Enzyme; 5′ cloning site Nde1 (unknown if destroyed); 3′ cloning site HindIII (unknown if destroyed)
  Sequencing primers: 5′ T7 Fwd
Terms and licenses: Academic/Nonprofit Terms; Industry Terms: Not Available to Industry
Depositor comments: insert equivalent to CDS in NM_005230
How to cite: ELK3_pet28a was a gift from Peter Hollenhorst (Addgene plasmid # 131651 ; http://n2t.net/addgene:131651 ; RRID:Addgene_131651)
