[The description below was written by a language model from this plasmid's Addgene catalogue record and pLannotate feature annotations shown in this document.]
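Description:
ELK3_pet28a is a bacterial expression plasmid built on the pET-28a backbone for producing the human ETS-family transcription factor ELK3 (also called NET, SAP-2 or ERP) in E. coli. The insert of about 1.2 kb corresponds to the reference ELK3 coding sequence and was placed between the NdeI and HindIII sites, giving a sequenced plasmid of roughly 6.5 kb. Propagation relies on a ColE1/pBR322-type origin accompanied by the rop gene and bom region, with kanamycin resistance (aph(3')-Ia) for selection. The catalogue lists the plasmid as high copy, although rop normally moderates copy number. An f1 origin is also present, and short tetracycline-resistance fragments in the annotation are non-functional pBR322 remnants.

Expression is driven by a T7 promoter paired with a lac operator, followed by the T7 gene 10 ribosome binding site and closed by the T7 terminator. The plasmid-encoded lacI repressor keeps transcription off until IPTG is added, and expression requires a host that supplies T7 RNA polymerase. ELK3 is fused at its N terminus to the backbone 6xHis tag, separated by a thrombin cleavage site that allows tag removal after nickel-affinity purification. The short fragment the annotation labels as a capTEV tag is most likely this His tag. A second His-tag sequence from the backbone lies downstream of the insert, and the record does not say whether it is translated, which depends on whether the ELK3 stop codon was retained. The stated purpose is bacterial expression of ELK3, and the associated study compared MAPK specificity across ETS family members, consistent with use as a source of purified recombinant protein for biochemical assays.
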