Features (pLannotate 1.2.2; 21 found; start..end, strand, type, name):
     26..73      -  terminator     T7 terminator: transcription terminator for bacteriophage T7 RNA polymerase
     81..130     -  CDS            SET1 (fragment): solubility-enhancement tag derived from T7 phage gene 10B
    140..157     -  CDS            9xHis (fragment): 9xHis affinity tag
    182..1402    -  CDS            ELK3: ELK3_HUMAN - Also known as NET, SAP2. Experimental evidence at protein level: Swiss-Prot protein existence level 1. May be a negative regulator of transcription, but can activate transcription when coexpressed with Ras, Src or Mos. Forms a ternary complex with the serum response factor and the ETS and SRF motifs of the Fos serum response element. From Homo sapiens (Human).
   1406..1423    -  CDS            thrombin site: thrombin recognition and cleavage site
   1434..1450    -  CDS            capTEV™ (fragment): composite tag for in vivo biotinylation, TEV protease cleavage, and 6xHis tagging
   1469..1491    -  RBS            RBS: efficient ribosome binding site from bacteriophage T7 gene 10 (Olins and Rangwala, 1989)
   1506..1530    -  protein_bind   lac operator: The lac repressor binds to the lac operator to inhibit transcription in E. coli. This inhibition can be relieved by adding lactose or isopropyl-β-D-thiogalactopyranoside (IPTG). lac repressor encoded by lacI
   1531..1549    -  promoter       T7 promoter: promoter for bacteriophage T7 RNA polymerase
   1571..1850    +  CDS            TcR (fragment): tetracycline efflux protein; tet; confers resistance to tetracycline
   1858..1935    +  promoter       lacI promoter: lacI
   1936..3018    +  CDS            lacI: lac repressor; lacI; The lac repressor binds to the lac operator to inhibit transcription in E. coli. This inhibition can be relieved by adding lactose or isopropyl-β-D-thiogalactopyranoside (IPTG).
   3031..3052    +  protein_bind   CAP binding site: CAP binding activates transcription in the presence of cAMP. E. coli catabolite activator protein
   3067..3358    +  CDS            TcR (fragment): tetracycline efflux protein; tet; confers resistance to tetracycline
   3430..3810    -  CDS            YPB1_ECOLX: Protein predicted: Swiss-Prot protein existence level 4. From Escherichia coli.
   3827..4018    +  CDS            rop: Rop protein, which maintains plasmids at low copy number; rop
   4120..4259    +  misc_feature   bom: basis of mobility region from pBR322
   4445..5033    -  rep_origin     ori: high-copy-number ColE1/pMB1/pBR322/pUC origin of replication
   5155..5970    +  CDS            KanR: aminoglycoside phosphotransferase; aph(3')-Ia; confers resistance to kanamycin in bacteria or G418 (Geneticin®) in eukaryotes
   5979..6036    -  promoter       AmpR promoter (fragment): bla
   6089..6517    -  rep_origin     f1 ori (sequence partly withheld): f1 bacteriophage origin of replication; arrow indicates direction of (+) strand synthesis
>Addgene plasmid #131651 | ELK3_pet28a | addgene full sequence | sequence record 258720 | Addgene NGS Result
ATCCGGATATAGTTCCTCCTTTCAGCAAAAAACCCCTCAAGACCCGTTTAGAGGCCCCAAGGGGTTATGC
TAGTTATTGCTCAGCGGTGGCAGCAGCCAACTCAGCTTCCTTTCGGGCTTTGTTAGCAGCCGGATCTCAG
TGGTGGTGGTGGTGGTGCTCGAGTGCGGCCGCAAGCTTTCAGGATTTCTGAGAGTTTGAAGAAAGCAGTA
CTGGAGAAGCAGCTCTGTCCAGACTGGGGATTGGCACTGGCATGTGGCCATTAAGCAGTGTGGGGAACTG
GAACAGCGTGCTTGGCCCTTGCAGCCTGGCAGGACTCAGCGGAGCAACTGGACTAAGGCTGCTCCAGAAA
TGTATGCTGGAGAGCAGTGGACTCGGAGTCAGAAGCAATCCATTTGGTGTCTGTGCGGTGAAGAAGGCTG
GGGTGAGGGATCCCGAGGGGAGGGCTGGGCTGTTGAGGGCGATGGAGCCGATGTCGGTGCCGGAGAGCAC
CAGCGGGGGCGCTGAGATTTCCAAGCCTTTGGGTTTTTTGGCCTTTGGGGGAAGAGATGGAGACTTGGTC
TTGGAGCCCGATGACAGGTTCAAGGGCTCCAGGGAATCGGAGTCATGGCAGGCGGCCTCCAGGAAGAGGC
TTCTGTGTTCAGAAGGGAGGGGTGAGTTGGGGGACAGGGACGGGGACCGAGATGAGAAGGGTGAGGCGGA
TGAAATACTGGCAGCGTTTGGCAACATTAAAGAGGAGATCTTGGCCGAGACGGACGAGGCCAGGAAGGCG
GACGCCGCCGCAGCCTCTGACGTGGAAGGCAGGGACACCACCGGCCTGGTGACGTGCTTGTCGGTTTTAT
TGGTCACAAACCTGATCACAGTCCTGACTTCTTCCACGGGGGGGCTGTCTTCGGGCGGCTCCTCCAGCTT
CTCCGTCTTGATGGCCTTGAAGGCGTCTGGTGGGTTCTGCAGGGAATTAATGGTGAAGGACGAGTACAGG
CCTGAGTGGATGTATTCGTTGCGGCTCGTGCTTCTGAGGGCGGCCAGGCCGTGTTTGTGGGCCTCGCGGC
CCTCCGGAGACGCCTTGCAGTCGCTGTCCTGCAGCAGAAGGCTCTCCCGGCTGATCTCCACCGCGTGAGG
ATCCATCTTCAGGATCTCCGGGAAAGAGACAAACTTGTACACAAACTTCTGCCCGATCACCTTCTTGATG
ATGTTCTTGTCATAATAGTATCGCAGGGCTCTGCTCAGCTTATCATAGTTCATATTTGTTTTGTTTTTTC
GGAGTCCCCACAGCTTGGCCACTTCTTCTGCTTTGAGGAGCTTGAATTCACCATCGTTCGAGGTCCAGCA
GATCAAATGCTCATGTTTCTGATCCAGCAGCAACTGCAACAGGAACTGCCACAGCGTGATTGCACTCTCC
ATATGGCTGCCGCGCGGCACCAGGCCGCTGCTGTGATGATGATGATGATGGCTGCTGCCCATGGTATATC
TCCTTCTTAAAGTTAAACAAAATTATTTCTAGAGGGGAATTGTTATCCGCTCACAATTCCCCTATAGTGA
GTCGTATTAATTTCGCGGGATCGAGATCTCGATCCTCTACGCCGGACGCATCGTGGCCGGCATCACCGGC
GCCACAGGTGCGGTTGCTGGCGCCTATATCGCCGACATCACCGATGGGGAAGATCGGGCTCGCCACTTCG
GGCTCATGAGCGCTTGTTTCGGCGTGGGTATGGTGGCAGGCCCCGTGGCCGGGGGACTGTTGGGCGCCAT
CTCCTTGCATGCACCATTCCTTGCGGCGGCGGTGCTCAACGGCCTCAACCTACTACTGGGCTGCTTCCTA
ATGCAGGAGTCGCATAAGGGAGAGCGTCGAGATCCCGGACACCATCGAATGGCGCAAAACCTTTCGCGGT
ATGGCATGATAGCGCCCGGAAGAGAGTCAATTCAGGGTGGTGAATGTGAAACCAGTAACGTTATACGATG
TCGCAGAGTATGCCGGTGTCTCTTATCAGACCGTTTCCCGCGTGGTGAACCAGGCCAGCCACGTTTCTGC
GAAAACGCGGGAAAAAGTGGAAGCGGCGATGGCGGAGCTGAATTACATTCCCAACCGCGTGGCACAACAA
CTGGCGGGCAAACAGTCGTTGCTGATTGGCGTTGCCACCTCCAGTCTGGCCCTGCACGCGCCGTCGCAAA
TTGTCGCGGCGATTAAATCTCGCGCCGATCAACTGGGTGCCAGCGTGGTGGTGTCGATGGTAGAACGAAG
CGGCGTCGAAGCCTGTAAAGCGGCGGTGCACAATCTTCTCGCGCAACGCGTCAGTGGGCTGATCATTAAC
TATCCGCTGGATGACCAGGATGCCATTGCTGTGGAAGCTGCCTGCACTAATGTTCCGGCGTTATTTCTTG
ATGTCTCTGACCAGACACCCATCAACAGTATTATTTTCTCCCATGAAGACGGTACGCGACTGGGCGTGGA
GCATCTGGTCGCATTGGGTCACCAGCAAATCGCGCTGTTAGCGGGCCCATTAAGTTCTGTCTCGGCGCGT
CTGCGTCTGGCTGGCTGGCATAAATATCTCACTCGCAATCAAATTCAGCCGATAGCGGAACGGGAAGGCG
ACTGGAGTGCCATGTCCGGTTTTCAACAAACCATGCAAATGCTGAATGAGGGCATCGTTCCCACTGCGAT
GCTGGTTGCCAACGATCAGATGGCGCTGGGCGCAATGCGCGCCATTACCGAGTCCGGGCTGCGCGTTGGT
GCGGATATCTCGGTAGTGGGATACGACGATACCGAAGACAGCTCATGTTATATCCCGCCGTTAACCACCA
TCAAACAGGATTTTCGCCTGCTGGGGCAAACCAGCGTGGACCGCTTGCTGCAACTCTCTCAGGGCCAGGC
GGTGAAGGGCAATCAGCTGTTGCCCGTCTCACTGGTGAAAAGAAAAACCACCCTGGCGCCCAATACGCAA
ACCGCCTCTCCCCGCGCGTTGGCCGATTCATTAATGCAGCTGGCACGACAGGTTTCCCGACTGGAAAGCG
GGCAGTGAGCGCAACGCAATTAATGTAAGTTAGCTCACTCATTAGGCACCGGGATCTCGACCGATGCCCT
TGAGAGCCTTCAACCCAGTCAGCTCCTTCCGGTGGGCGCGGGGCATGACTATCGTCGCCGCACTTATGAC
TGTCTTCTTTATCATGCAACTCGTAGGACAGGTGCCGGCAGCGCTCTGGGTCATTTTCGGCGAGGACCGC
TTTCGCTGGAGCGCGACGATGATCGGCCTGTCGCTTGCGGTATTCGGAATCTTGCACGCCCTCGCTCAAG
CCTTCGTCACTGGTCCCGCCACCAAACGTTTCGGCGAGAAGCAGGCCATTATCGCCGGCATGGCGGCCCC
ACGGGTGCGCATGATCGTGCTCCTGTCGTTGAGGACCCGGCTAGGCTGGCGGGGTTGCCTTACTGGTTAG
CAGAATGAATCACCGATACGCGAGCGAACGTGAAGCGACTGCTGCTGCAAAACGTCTGCGACCTGAGCAA
CAACATGAATGGTCTTCGGTTTCCGTGTTTCGTAAAGTCTGGAAACGCGGAAGTCAGCGCCCTGCACCAT
TATGTTCCGGATCTGCATCGCAGGATGCTGCTGGCTACCCTGTGGAACACCTACATCTGTATTAACGAAG
CGCTGGCATTGACCCTGAGTGATTTTTCTCTGGTCCCGCCGCATCCATACCGCCAGTTGTTTACCCTCAC
AACGTTCCAGTAACCGGGCATGTTCATCATCAGTAACCCGTATCGTGAGCATCCTCTCTCGTTTCATCGG
TATCATTACCCCCATGAACAGAAATCCCCCTTACACGGAGGCATCAGTGACCAAACAGGAAAAAACCGCC
CTTAACATGGCCCGCTTTATCAGAAGCCAGACATTAACGCTTCTGGAGAAACTCAACGAGCTGGACGCGG
ATGAACAGGCAGACATCTGTGAATCGCTTCACGACCACGCTGATGAGCTTTACCGCAGCTGCCTCGCGCG
TTTCGGTGATGACGGTGAAAACCTCTGACACATGCAGCTCCCGGAGACGGTCACAGCTTGTCTGTAAGCG
GATGCCGGGAGCAGACAAGCCCGTCAGGGCGCGTCAGCGGGTGTTGGCGGGTGTCGGGGCGCAGCCATGA
CCCAGTCACGTAGCGATAGCGGAGTGTATACTGGCTTAACTATGCGGCATCAGAGCAGATTGTACTGAGA
GTGCACCATTGCGGTGTGAAATACCGCACAGATGCGTAAGGAGAAAATACCGCATCAGGCGCTCTTCCGC
TTCCTCGCTCACTGACTCGCTGCGCTCGGTCGTTCGGCTGCGGCGAGCGGTATCAGCTCACTCAAAGGCG
GTAATACGGTTATCCACAGAATCAGGGGATAACGCAGGAAAGAACATGTGAGCAAAAGGCCAGCAAAAGG
CCAGGAACCGTAAAAAGGCCGCGTTGCTGGCGTTTTTCCATAGGCTCCGCCCCCCTGACGAGCATCACAA
AAATCGACGCTCAAGTCAGAGGTGGCGAAACCCGACAGGACTATAAAGATACCAGGCGTTTCCCCCTGGA
AGCTCCCTCGTGCGCTCTCCTGTTCCGACCCTGCCGCTTACCGGATACCTGTCCGCCTTTCTCCCTTCGG
GAAGCGTGGCGCTTTCTCATAGCTCACGCTGTAGGTATCTCAGTTCGGTGTAGGTCGTTCGCTCCAAGCT
GGGCTGTGTGCACGAACCCCCCGTTCAGCCCGACCGCTGCGCCTTATCCGGTAACTATCGTCTTGAGTCC
AACCCGGTAAGACACGACTTATCGCCACTGGCAGCAGCCACTGGTAACAGGATTAGCAGAGCGAGGTATG
TAGGCGGTGCTACAGAGTTCTTGAAGTGGTGGCCTAACTACGGCTACACTAGAAGGACAGTATTTGGTAT
CTGCGCTCTGCTGAAGCCAGTTACCTTCGGAAAAAGAGTTGGTAGCTCTTGATCCGGCAAACAAACCACC
GCTGGTAGCGGTGGTTTTTTTGTTTGCAAGCAGCAGATTACGCGCAGAAAAAAAGGATCTCAAGAAGATC
CTTTGATCTTTTCTACGGGGTCTGACGCTCAGTGGAACGAAAACTCACGTTAAGGGATTTTGGTCATGAA
CAATAAAACTGTCTGCTTACATAAACAGTAATACAAGGGGTGTTATGAGCCATATTCAACGGGAAACGTC
TTGCTCTAGGCCGCGATTAAATTCCAACATGGATGCTGATTTATATGGGTATAAATGGGCTCGCGATAAT
GTCGGGCAATCAGGTGCGACAATCTATCGATTGTATGGGAAGCCCGATGCGCCAGAGTTGTTTCTGAAAC
ATGGCAAAGGTAGCGTTGCCAATGATGTTACAGATGAGATGGTCAGACTAAACTGGCTGACGGAATTTAT
GCCTCTTCCGACCATCAAGCATTTTATCCGTACTCCTGATGATGCATGGTTACTCACCACTGCGATCCCC
GGGAAAACAGCATTCCAGGTATTAGAAGAATATCCTGATTCAGGTGAAAATATTGTTGATGCGCTGGCAG
TGTTCCTGCGCCGGTTGCATTCGATTCCTGTTTGTAATTGTCCTTTTAACAGCGATCGCGTATTTCGTCT
CGCTCAGGCGCAATCACGAATGAATAACGGTTTGGTTGATGCGAGTGATTTTGATGACGAGCGTAATGGC
TGGCCTGTTGAACAAGTCTGGAAAGAAATGCATAAACTTTTGCCATTCTCACCGGATTCAGTCGTCACTC
ATGGTGATTTCTCACTTGATAACCTTATTTTTGACGAGGGGAAATTAATAGGTTGTATTGATGTTGGACG
AGTCGGAATCGCAGACCGATACCAGGATCTTGCCATCCTATGGAACTGCCTCGGTGAGTTTTCTCCTTCA
TTACAGAAACGGCTTTTTCAAAAATATGGTATTGATAATCCTGATATGAATAAATTGCAGTTTCATTTGA
TGCTCGATGAGTTTTTCTAAGAATTAATTCATGAGCGGATACATATTTGAATGTATTTAGAAAAATAAAC
AAATAGGGGTTCCGCGCACATTTCCCCGAAAAGTGCCACCTAAATTGTAAGCGTTAATATTTTGTTAAAA
TTCGCGTTAAATTTTTGTTAAATCAGCTCATTTTTTAACCAATAGGCCGAAATCGGCAAAATCCCTTATA
AATCAAAAGAATAGACCGAGATAGGGT
[37 nt withheld, positions 6188-6224]
AAAGAACGTGGACTCCAACGTCAAAGG
[49 nt withheld, positions 6252-6300]
T
[91 nt withheld, positions 6302-6392]
G
[124 nt withheld, positions 6394-6517]
CCCATTCGCCA
